Addgene plasmid #199258: AV44_pCAG.Cas9-D10A.gRNA.S1
Purpose: Expression construct encoding SpCas9-D10A nickase and an AAVS1-targeting guide RNA
Depositing lab: Manuel Goncalves. Depositing organization: Leiden University Medical Center. Publication: Precise and broad scope genome editing based on high-specificity Cas9 nickases. Wang Q, Liu J, Janssen JM, Le Bouteiller M, Frock RL, Goncalves MAFV. Nucleic Acids Res. 2021 Jan 25;49(2):1173-1198. doi: 10.1093/nar/gkaa1236. PubMed 33398349.
Backbone
  Vector backbone: pBR322
  Backbone size w/o insert (bp): 3196
  Total vector size (bp): 9451
  Vector type: Mammalian Expression, CRISPR
Growth in bacteria
  Bacterial resistance: Ampicillin, 100 μg/mL
  Growth temperature: 37°C
  Growth strain: DH5alpha
  Copy number: High Copy
Gene/Insert 1
  Gene/Insert name: SpCas9-D10A nickase
  Species: Streptococcus pyogenes
  Insert size (bp): 4137
  Mutation: D10A
  Promoter: CAG promoter
  Tag / fusion protein: SV40 NLS (C terminal on insert)
  Cloning method: Unknown
  Sequencing primers: 5′ M13 rev; 3′ M13 fwd
Gene/Insert 2
  Gene/Insert name: AAVS1-targeting gRNA (alt name: AAVS1-T2)
  Species: Synthetic
  Promoter: RNA polymerase III promoter for human U6 snRNA
  Cloning method: Restriction Enzyme; 5′ cloning site BveI (destroyed during cloning); 3′ cloning site BveI (destroyed during cloning)
  Sequencing primers: 5′ M13 rev; 3′ M13 fwd
Resource information
  A portion of this plasmid was derived from a plasmid made by: The SpCas9 insert, derived from Addgene plasmid #41815, and gRNA AAVS1-T2 are described in: Mali et al. Science 2013 339:823-826.
Terms and licenses: Academic/Nonprofit Terms; Industry Terms: Not Available to Industry
Depositor comments: The SpCas9 insert was modified via the introduction of the RuvC-disabling mutation D10A and placed in a CAG-based expression construct together with an AAVS1-targeting gRNA.
How to cite: AV44_pCAG.Cas9-D10A.gRNA.S1 was a gift from Manuel Goncalves (Addgene plasmid # 199258 ; http://n2t.net/addgene:199258 ; RRID:Addgene_199258)
