[The description below was written by a language model from this plasmid's Addgene catalogue record and pLannotate feature annotations shown in this document.]
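Description:
AV44_pCAG.Cas9-D10A.gRNA.S1 is an all-in-one mammalian CRISPR expression plasmid of about 9.45 kb, built on a pBR322-derived backbone. It carries both the Streptococcus pyogenes Cas9 D10A nickase and a guide RNA directed at the human AAVS1 locus. It is maintained in E. coli as a high-copy plasmid through a ColE1/pMB1-type origin, with selection by ampicillin via the β-lactamase gene and its native promoter. The annotation also detects small backbone remnants: fragments of an f1 origin, the pBR322 bom region, lacZα and an attB2 site, plus T3 and T7 promoters. None of these appears to contribute to the intended function.

Two independent transcription units make up the payload. The human U6 RNA polymerase III promoter drives the AAVS1-T2 spacer, which was inserted between BveI sites destroyed during cloning and is fused to the standard SpCas9 gRNA scaffold. Downstream, a CAG promoter (CMV immediate-early enhancer, chicken β-actin promoter and a chimeric β-actin/β-globin intron) drives strong constitutive expression of the Cas9 open reading frame. This carries a C-terminal SV40 nuclear localisation signal and is followed by an HSV TK polyadenylation signal. The D10A substitution disables the RuvC nuclease domain, so the enzyme cuts only one DNA strand and produces a nick rather than a double-strand break. The feature table labels the coding sequence generically as Cas9, and the mutation is documented in the catalogue fields.

The record describes the plasmid as an expression construct supplying the nickase and an AAVS1-targeting guide, deposited in connection with work on genome editing using high-specificity Cas9 nickases. No mammalian selection marker or reporter is annotated.
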