Features (pLannotate 1.2.2; 18 found; start..end, strand, type, name):
      4..21      -  CDS            minicistron (fragment): synthetic cistron containing a ribosome binding site (Shine-Dalgarno sequence), for enhancing the bacterial expression of a downstream cistron (Schoner, 1997) This first cistron should terminate 3 bp upstream of the ATG for the second cistron.
    212..452     +  promoter       U6 promoter: RNA polymerase III promoter for human U6 snRNA
    481..556     +  misc_RNA       gRNA scaffold: guide RNA scaffold for the Streptococcus pyogenes CRISPR/Cas9 system
    568..586     -  protein_bind   attB2 (fragment): mutant version of attB; recombination site for the Gateway® BP reaction BP Clonase™
    758..1137    +  enhancer       CMV enhancer: human cytomegalovirus immediate early enhancer
   1139..1414    +  promoter       chicken β-actin promoter: No description available
   1415..2431    +  intron         chimeric intron: chimera between introns from chicken β-actin and rabbit β-globin
   2535..6638    +  CDS            Cas9: Cas9 (Csn1) endonuclease from the Streptococcus pyogenes Type II CRISPR/Cas system generates RNA-guided double strand breaks in DNA
   6770..6818    +  polyA_signal   HSV TK poly(A) signal: herpes simplex virus thymidine kinase polyadenylation signal (Cole and Stacy, 1985)
   6909..6925    -  polyA_signal   bGH poly(A) signal (fragment): bovine growth hormone polyadenylation signal
   7020..7106    +  rep_origin     f1 ori (fragment) (sequence withheld): f1 bacteriophage origin of replication; arrow indicates direction of (+) strand synthesis
   7264..7282    -  promoter       T3 promoter: promoter for bacteriophage T3 RNA polymerase
   7423..7527    +  promoter       AmpR promoter: bla
   7528..8388    +  CDS            AmpR: β-lactamase; bla; confers resistance to ampicillin, carbenicillin, and related antibiotics
   8559..9147    +  rep_origin     ori: high-copy-number ColE1/pMB1/pBR322/pUC origin of replication
   9333..9384    -  misc_feature   bom (fragment): basis of mobility region from pBR322
   9385..9405    -  CDS            lacZα (fragment): LacZα fragment of β-galactosidase; lacZ fragment
   9408..9426    +  promoter       T7 promoter: promoter for bacteriophage T7 RNA polymerase
>Addgene plasmid #199258 | AV44_pCAG.Cas9-D10A.gRNA.S1 | addgene full sequence | sequence record 391654 | Addgene NGS Result
ATGTTATTCCTCCTTATTTAAAAGCTTAAGGTGCACGGCCCACGTGGCCACTAGTACTTCTCGAGCTCTG
TACATGTCCGCGGTCGCGACGTACGCGTATCGATGGCGCCAGCTGCAGGCGGCCGCCATATGCATCCTAG
GCCTATTAATATTCCGGAGTATACGTAGCCGGCTAACGTTGACTGGATCCGGTACCAAGGTCGGGCAGGA
AGAGGGCCTATTTCCCATGATTCCTTCATATTTGCATATACGATACAAGGCTGTTAGAGAGATAATTAGA
ATTAATTTGACTGTAAACACAAAGATATTAGTACAAAATACGTGACGTAGAAAGTAATAATTTCTTGGGT
AGTTTGCAGTTTTAAAATTATGTTTTAAAATGGACTATCATATGCTTACCGTAACTTGAAAGTATTTCGA
TTTCTTGGCTTTATATATCTTGTGGAAAGGACGAAACACCGGGGCCACTAGGGACAGGATGTTTTAGAGC
TAGAAATAGCAAGTTAAAATAAGGCTAGTCCGTTATCAACTTGAAAAAGTGGCACCGAGTCGGTGCTTTT
TTTCTAGACCCAGCTTTCTTGTACAACAACCGGTACCTCTAGAACTATAGCTAGCATGCGCAAATTTAAA
GCGCTGATATCGATCGCGCGCAGATCTGTCATGATGATCATTGCAATTGCATGAAGAATCTGCTTAGGGT
TAGGCGTTTTGCGCTGCTTCGCGATGTACGGGCCAGATATACTCGAGCCATGGATTCGACATTGATTATT
GACTAGTTATTAATAGTAATCAATTACGGGGTCATTAGTTCATAGCCCATATATGGAGTTCCGCGTTACA
TAACTTACGGTAAATGGCCCGCCTGGCTGACCGCCCAACGACCCCCGCCCATTGACGTCAATAATGACGT
ATGTTCCCATAGTAACGCCAATAGGGACTTTCCATTGACGTCAATGGGTGGAGTATTTACGGTAAACTGC
CCACTTGGCAGTACATCAAGTGTATCATATGCCAAGTACGCCCCCTATTGACGTCAATGACGGTAAATGG
CCCGCCTGGCATTATGCCCAGTACATGACCTTATGGGACTTTCCTACTTGGCAGTACATCTACGTATTAG
TCATCGCTATTACCATGGTCGAGGTGAGCCCCACGTTCTGCTTCACTCTCCCCATCTCCCCCCCCTCCCC
ACCCCCAATTTTGTATTTATTTATTTTTTAATTATTTTGTGCAGCGATGGGGGCGGGGGGGGGGGGGGGG
CGCGCCAGGCGGGGCGGGGCGGGGCGAGGGGCGGGGCGGGGCGAGGCGGAGAGGTGCGGCGGCAGCCAAT
CAGAGCGGCGCGCTCCGAAAGTTTCCTTTTATGGCGAGGCGGCGGCGGCGGCGGCCCTATAAAAAGCGAA
GCGCGCGGCGGGCGGGAGTCGCTGCGCGCTGCCTTCGCCCCGTGCCCCGCTCCGCCGCCGCCTCGCGCCG
CCCGCCCCGGCTCTGACTGACCGCGTTACTCCCACAGGTGAGCGGGCGGGACGGCCCTTCTCCTCCGGGC
TGTAATTAGCGCTTGGTTTAATGACGGCTTGTTTCTTTTCTGTGGCTGCGTGAAAGCCTTGAGGGGCTCC
GGGAGGGCCCTTTGTGCGGGGGGAGCGGCTCGGGGGGTGCGTGCGTGTGTGTGTGCGTGGGGAGCGCCGC
GTGCGGCTCCGCGCTGCCCGGCGGCTGTGAGCGCTGCGGGCGCGGCGCGGGGCTTTGTGCGCTCCGCAGT
GTGCGCGAGGGGAGCGCGGCCGGGGGCGGTGCCCCGCGGTGCGGGGGGGGCTGCGAGGGGAACAAAGGCT
GCGTGCGGGGTGTGTGCGTGGGGGGGTGAGCAGGGGGTGTGGGCGCGTCGGTCGGGCTGCAACCCCCCCT
GCACCCCCCTCCCCGAGTTGCTGAGCACGGCCCGGCTTCGGGTGCGGGGCTCCGTACGGGGCGTGGCGCG
GGGCTCGCCGTGCCGGGCGGGGGGTGGCGGCAGGTGGGGGTGCCGGGCGGGGCGGGGCCGCCTCGGGCCG
GGGAGGGCTCGGGGGAGGGGCGCGGCGGCCCCCGGAGCGCCGGCGGCTGTCGAGGCGCGGCGAGCCGCAG
CCATTGCCTTTTATGGTAATCGTGCGAGAGGGCGCAGGGACTTCCTTTGTCCCAAATCTGTGCGGAGCCG
AAATCTGGGAGGCGCCGCCGCACCCCCTCTAGCGGGCGCGGGGCGAAGCGGTGCGGCGCCGGCAGGAAGG
AAATGGGCGGGGAGGGCCTTCGTGCGTCGCCGCGCCGCCGTCCCCTTCTCCCTCTCCAGCCTCGGGGCTG
TCCGCGGGGGGACGGCTGCCTTCGGGGGGGACGGGGCAGGGCGGGGTTCGGCTTCTGGCGTGTGACCGGC
GGCTCTAGAGCCTCTGCTAACCATGTTCATGCCTTCTTCTTTTTCCTACAGCTCCTGGGCAACGTGCTGG
TTATTGTGCTGTCTCATCATTTTGGCAAAGAATTATCGCATGCCTGCAGAGCTCTAGAGTCTAGAGGATC
GAACCCTTGCCACCATGGACAAGAAGTACTCCATTGGGCTCGCTATCGGCACAAACAGCGTCGGCTGGGC
CGTCATTACGGACGAGTACAAGGTGCCGAGCAAAAAATTCAAAGTTCTGGGCAATACCGATCGCCACAGC
ATAAAGAAGAACCTCATTGGCGCCCTCCTGTTCGACTCCGGGGAGACGGCCGAAGCCACGCGGCTCAAAA
GAACAGCACGGCGCAGATATACCCGCAGAAAGAATCGGATCTGCTACCTGCAGGAGATCTTTAGTAATGA
GATGGCTAAGGTGGATGACTCTTTCTTCCATAGGCTGGAGGAGTCCTTTTTGGTGGAGGAGGATAAAAAG
CACGAGCGCCACCCAATCTTTGGCAATATCGTGGACGAGGTGGCGTACCATGAAAAGTACCCAACCATAT
ATCATCTGAGGAAGAAGCTTGTAGACAGTACTGATAAGGCTGACTTGCGGTTGATCTATCTCGCGCTGGC
GCATATGATCAAATTTCGGGGACACTTCCTCATCGAGGGGGACCTGAACCCAGACAACAGCGATGTCGAC
AAACTCTTTATCCAACTGGTTCAGACTTACAATCAGCTTTTCGAAGAGAACCCGATCAACGCATCCGGAG
TTGACGCCAAAGCAATCCTGAGCGCTAGGCTGTCCAAATCCCGGCGGCTCGAAAACCTCATCGCACAGCT
CCCTGGGGAGAAGAAGAACGGCCTGTTTGGTAATCTTATCGCCCTGTCACTCGGGCTGACCCCCAACTTT
AAATCTAACTTCGACCTGGCCGAAGATGCCAAGCTTCAACTGAGCAAAGACACCTACGATGATGATCTCG
ACAATCTGCTGGCCCAGATCGGCGACCAGTACGCAGACCTTTTTTTGGCGGCAAAGAACCTGTCAGACGC
CATTCTGCTGAGTGATATTCTGCGAGTGAACACGGAGATCACCAAAGCTCCGCTGAGCGCTAGTATGATC
AAGCGCTATGATGAGCACCACCAAGACTTGACTTTGCTGAAGGCCCTTGTCAGACAGCAACTGCCTGAGA
AGTACAAGGAAATTTTCTTCGATCAGTCTAAAAATGGCTACGCCGGATACATTGACGGCGGAGCAAGCCA
GGAGGAATTTTACAAATTTATTAAGCCCATCTTGGAAAAAATGGACGGCACCGAGGAGCTGCTGGTAAAG
CTTAACAGAGAAGATCTGTTGCGCAAACAGCGCACTTTCGACAATGGAAGCATCCCCCACCAGATTCACC
TGGGCGAACTGCACGCTATCCTCAGGCGGCAAGAGGATTTCTACCCCTTTTTGAAAGATAACAGGGAAAA
GATTGAGAAAATCCTCACATTTCGGATACCCTACTATGTAGGCCCCCTCGCCCGGGGAAATTCCAGATTC
GCGTGGATGACTCGCAAATCAGAAGAGACCATCACTCCCTGGAACTTCGAGGAAGTCGTGGATAAGGGGG
CCTCTGCCCAGTCCTTCATCGAAAGGATGACTAACTTTGATAAAAATCTGCCTAACGAAAAGGTGCTTCC
TAAACACTCTCTGCTGTACGAGTACTTCACAGTTTATAACGAGCTCACCAAGGTCAAATACGTCACAGAA
GGGATGAGAAAGCCAGCATTCCTGTCTGGAGAGCAGAAGAAAGCTATCGTGGACCTCCTCTTCAAGACGA
ACCGGAAAGTTACCGTGAAACAGCTCAAAGAAGACTATTTCAAAAAGATTGAATGTTTCGACTCTGTTGA
AATCAGCGGAGTGGAGGATCGCTTCAACGCATCCCTGGGAACGTATCACGATCTCCTGAAAATCATTAAA
GACAAGGACTTCCTGGACAATGAGGAGAACGAGGACATTCTTGAGGACATTGTCCTCACCCTTACGTTGT
TTGAAGATAGGGAGATGATTGAAGAACGCTTGAAAACTTACGCTCATCTCTTCGACGACAAAGTCATGAA
ACAGCTCAAGAGGCGCCGATATACAGGATGGGGGCGGCTGTCAAGAAAACTGATCAATGGGATCCGAGAC
AAGCAGAGTGGAAAGACAATCCTGGATTTTCTTAAGTCCGATGGATTTGCCAACAGGAACTTCATGCAGT
TGATCCATGATGACTCTCTCACCTTTAAGGAGGACATCCAGAAAGCACAAGTTTCTGGCCAGGGGGACAG
TCTTCACGAGCACATCGCTAATCTTGCAGGTAGCCCAGCTATCAAAAAGGGAATACTGCAGACCGTTAAG
GTCGTGGATGAACTCGTCAAAGTAATGGGAAGGCATAAGCCCGAGAATATCGTTATCGAGATGGCCCGAG
AGAACCAAACTACCCAGAAGGGACAGAAGAACAGTAGGGAAAGGATGAAGAGGATTGAAGAGGGTATAAA
AGAACTGGGGTCCCAAATCCTTAAGGAACACCCAGTTGAAAACACCCAGCTTCAGAATGAGAAGCTCTAC
CTGTACTACCTGCAGAACGGCAGGGACATGTACGTGGATCAGGAACTGGACATCAATCGGCTCTCCGACT
ACGACGTGGATCATATCGTGCCCCAGTCTTTTCTCAAAGATGATTCTATTGATAATAAAGTGTTGACAAG
ATCCGATAAAAATAGAGGGAAGAGTGATAACGTCCCCTCAGAAGAAGTTGTCAAGAAAATGAAAAATTAT
TGGCGGCAGCTGCTGAACGCCAAACTGATCACACAACGGAAGTTCGATAATCTGACTAAGGCTGAACGAG
GTGGCCTGTCTGAGTTGGATAAAGCCGGCTTCATCAAAAGGCAGCTTGTTGAGACACGCCAGATCACCAA
GCACGTGGCCCAAATTCTCGATTCACGCATGAACACCAAGTACGATGAAAATGACAAACTGATTCGAGAG
GTGAAAGTTATTACTCTGAAGTCTAAGCTGGTCTCAGATTTCAGAAAGGACTTTCAGTTTTATAAGGTGA
GAGAGATCAACAATTACCACCATGCGCATGATGCCTACCTGAATGCAGTGGTAGGCACTGCACTTATCAA
AAAATATCCCAAGCTTGAATCTGAATTTGTTTACGGAGACTATAAAGTGTACGATGTTAGGAAAATGATC
GCAAAGTCTGAGCAGGAAATAGGCAAGGCCACCGCTAAGTACTTCTTTTACAGCAATATTATGAATTTTT
TCAAGACCGAGATTACACTGGCCAATGGAGAGATTCGGAAGCGACCACTTATCGAAACAAACGGAGAAAC
AGGAGAAATCGTGTGGGACAAGGGTAGGGATTTCGCGACAGTCCGGAAGGTCCTGTCCATGCCGCAGGTG
AACATCGTTAAAAAGACCGAAGTACAGACCGGAGGCTTCTCCAAGGAAAGTATCCTCCCGAAAAGGAACA
GCGACAAGCTGATCGCACGCAAAAAAGATTGGGACCCCAAGAAATACGGCGGATTCGATTCTCCTACAGT
CGCTTACAGTGTACTGGTTGTGGCCAAAGTGGAGAAAGGGAAGTCTAAAAAACTCAAAAGCGTCAAGGAA
CTGCTGGGCATCACAATCATGGAGCGATCAAGCTTCGAAAAAAACCCCATCGACTTTCTCGAGGCGAAAG
GATATAAAGAGGTCAAAAAAGACCTCATCATTAAGCTTCCCAAGTACTCTCTCTTTGAGCTTGAAAACGG
CCGGAAACGAATGCTCGCTAGTGCGGGCGAGCTGCAGAAAGGTAACGAGCTGGCACTGCCCTCTAAATAC
GTTAATTTCTTGTATCTGGCCAGCCACTATGAAAAGCTCAAAGGGTCTCCCGAAGATAATGAGCAGAAGC
AGCTGTTCGTGGAACAACACAAACACTACCTTGATGAGATCATCGAGCAAATAAGCGAATTCTCCAAAAG
AGTGATCCTCGCCGACGCTAACCTCGATAAGGTGCTTTCTGCTTACAATAAGCACAGGGATAAGCCCATC
AGGGAGCAGGCAGAAAACATTATCCACTTGTTTACTCTGACCAACTTGGGCGCGCCTGCAGCCTTCAAGT
ACTTCGACACCACCATAGACAGAAAGCGGTACACCTCTACAAAGGAGGTCCTGGACGCCACACTGATTCA
TCAGTCAATTACGGGGCTCTATGAAACAAGAATCGACCTCTCTCAGCTCGGTGGAGACAGCAGGGCTGAC
CCCAAGAAGAAGAGGAAGGTGTGAAAGGGTTCGATCCCTACCGGTTAGTAATGAGTTTAAACGGGGGAGG
CTAACTGAAACACGGAAGGAGACAATACCGGAAGGAACCCGCGCTATGACGGCAATAAAAAGACAGAATA
AAACGCACGGGTGTTGGGTCGTTTGTTCATAAACGCGGGGTTCGGTCCCAGGGCTGGCACTCTGTCGATA
CCCCACCGAGACCCCATTGGGGCCAATACGCCCGCGTTTCTTCCTTTTCCCCACCCCACCCCCCAAGTTC
GGGTGAAGGCCCAGGGCTCGCAGCCAACGTCGGGGCGGCAGGCCCTGCCATAGCAGATCTGCGCAGCTGG
GGCTCTAGGGGGTATCCCC
[87 nt withheld, positions 7020-7106]
GGGTTATAATTACCTCAGGTCGACGTCCCATGTGCAGGTGCTGAATTCGAAGGCATTCCACGACGTGGTC
ACCAGCCATGGCCATGTCCAACTCCATCAAATCAGCTTGAGTAGCCATGCCCATGGCTCCAGCCTGTCCT
CGTACCAGCTTTTGTTCCCTTTAGTGAGGGTTAATTTCGAGCTTGGCGTAATCATGGTCATAGCTGTTTC
CAATTCTTGAAGACGAAAGGGCCTCGTGATACGCCTATTTTTATAGGTTAATGTCATGATAATAATGGTT
TCTTAGACGTCAGGTGGCACTTTTCGGGGAAATGTGCGCGGAACCCCTATTTGTTTATTTTTCTAAATAC
ATTCAAATATGTATCCGCTCATGAGACAATAACCCTGATAAATGCTTCAATAATATTGAAAAAGGAAGAG
TATGAGTATTCAACATTTCCGTGTCGCCCTTATTCCCTTTTTTGCGGCATTTTGCCTTCCTGTTTTTGCT
CACCCAGAAACGCTGGTGAAAGTAAAAGATGCTGAAGATCAGTTGGGTGCACGAGTGGGTTACATCGAAC
TGGATCTCAACAGCGGTAAGATCCTTGAGAGTTTTCGCCCCGAAGAACGTTTTCCAATGATGAGCACTTT
TAAAGTTCTGCTATGTGGCGCGGTATTATCCCGTGTTGACGCCGGGCAAGAGCAACTCGGTCGCCGCATA
CACTATTCTCAGAATGACTTGGTTGAGTACTCACCAGTCACAGAAAAGCATCTTACGGATGGCATGACAG
TAAGAGAATTATGCAGTGCTGCCATAACCATGAGTGATAACACTGCGGCCAACTTACTTCTGACAACGAT
CGGAGGACCGAAGGAGCTAACCGCTTTTTTGCACAACATGGGGGATCATGTAACTCGCCTTGATCGTTGG
GAACCGGAGCTGAATGAAGCCATACCAAACGACGAGCGTGACACCACGATGCCTGCAGCAATGGCAACAA
CGTTGCGCAAACTATTAACTGGCGAACTACTTACTCTAGCTTCCCGGCAACAATTAATAGACTGGATGGA
GGCGGATAAAGTTGCAGGACCACTTCTGCGCTCGGCCCTTCCGGCTGGCTGGTTTATTGCTGATAAATCT
GGAGCCGGTGAGCGTGGGTCTCGCGGTATCATTGCAGCACTGGGGCCAGATGGTAAGCCCTCCCGTATCG
TAGTTATCTACACGACGGGGAGTCAGGCAACTATGGATGAACGAAATAGACAGATCGCTGAGATAGGTGC
CTCACTGATTAAGCATTGGTAACTGTCAGACCAAGTTTACTCATATATACTTTAGATTGATTTAAAACTT
CATTTTTAATTTAAAAGGATCTAGGTGAAGATCCTTTTTGATAATCTCATGACCAAAATCCCTTAACGTG
AGTTTTCGTTCCACTGAGCGTCAGACCCCGTAGAAAAGATCAAAGGATCTTCTTGAGATCCTTTTTTTCT
GCGCGTAATCTGCTGCTTGCAAACAAAAAAACCACCGCTACCAGCGGTGGTTTGTTTGCCGGATCAAGAG
CTACCAACTCTTTTTCCGAAGGTAACTGGCTTCAGCAGAGCGCAGATACCAAATACTGTCCTTCTAGTGT
AGCCGTAGTTAGGCCACCACTTCAAGAACTCTGTAGCACCGCCTACATACCTCGCTCTGCTAATCCTGTT
ACCAGTGGCTGCTGCCAGTGGCGATAAGTCGTGTCTTACCGGGTTGGACTCAAGACGATAGTTACCGGAT
AAGGCGCAGCGGTCGGGCTGAACGGGGGGTTCGTGCACACAGCCCAGCTTGGAGCGAACGACCTACACCG
AACTGAGATACCTACAGCGTGAGCTATGAGAAAGCGCCACGCTTCCCGAAGGGAGAAAGGCGGACAGGTA
TCCGGTAAGCGGCAGGGTCGGAACAGGAGAGCGCACGAGGGAGCTTCCAGGGGGAAACGCCTGGTATCTT
TATAGTCCTGTCGGGTTTCGCCACCTCTGACTTGAGCGTCGATTTTTGTGATGCTCGTCAGGGGGGCGGA
GCCTATGGAAAAACGCCAGCAACGCGGCCTTTTTACGGTTCCTGGCCTTTTGCTGGCCTTTTGCTCACAT
GTTCTTTCCTGCGTTATCCCCTGATTCTGTGGATAACCGTATTACCGCCTTTGAGTGAGCTGATACCGCT
CGCCGCAGCCGAACGACCGAGCGCAGCGAGTCAGTGAGCGAGGAAGCGGAAGAGCGCCTGATGCGGTATT
TTCTCCTTACGCATCTGTGCGGTATTTCACACCGCATAGTAAAACGACGGCCAGTGAATTGTAATACGAC
TCACTATAGGGCGAATTGGAGCTTGGCGTAATCATGGTCAT
